>Addgene plasmid #144915 | TFORF3439 | addgene full sequence | sequence record 404496 | Addgene NGS Result
TTAATGTAGTCTTATGCAATACTCTTGTAGTCTTGCAACATGGTAACGATGAGTTAGCAACATGCCTTAC
AAGGAGAGAAAAAGCACCGTGCATGCCGATTGGTGGAAGTAAGGTGGTACGATCGTGCCTTATTAGGAAG
GCAACAGACGGGTCTGACATGGATTGGACGAACCACTGAATTGCCGCATTGCAGAGATATTGTATTTAAG
TGCCTAGCTCGATACATAAACGGGTCTCTCTGGTTAGACCAGATCTGAGCCTGGGAGCTCTCTGGCTAAC
TAGGGAACCCACTGCTTAAGCCTCAATAAAGCTTGCCTTGAGTGCTTCAAGTAGTGTGTGCCCGTCTGTT
GTGTGACTCTGGTAACTAGAGATCCCTCAGACCCTTTTAGTCAGTGTGGAAAATCTCTAGCAGTGGCGCC
CGAACAGGGACTTGAAAGCGAAAGGGAAACCAGAGGAGCTCTCTCGACGCAGGACTCGGCTTGCTGAAGC
GCGCACGGCAAGAGGCGAGGGGCGGCGACTGGTGAGTACGCCAAAAATTTTGACTAGCGGAGGCTAGAAG
GAGAGAGATGGGTGCGAGAGCGTCAGTATTAAGCGGGGGAGAATTAGATCGCGATGGGAAAAAATTCGGT
TAAGGCCAGGGGGAAAGAAAAAATATAAATTAAAACATATAGTATGGGCAAGCAGGGAGCTAGAACGATT
CGCAGTTAATCCTGGCCTGTTAGAAACATCAGAAGGCTGTAGACAAATACTGGGACAGCTACAACCATCC
CTTCAGACAGGATCAGAAGAACTTAGATCATTATATAATACAGTAGCAACCCTCTATTGTGTGCATCAAA
GGATAGAGATAAAAGACACCAAGGAAGCTTTAGACAAGATAGAGGAAGAGCAAAACAAAAGTAAGACCAC
CGCACAGCAAGCGGCCGCTGATCTTCAGACCTGGAGGAGGAGATATGAGGGACAATTGGAGAAGTGAATT
ATATAAATATAAAGTAGTAAAAATTGAACCATTAGGAGTAGCACCCACCAAGGCAAAGAGAAGAGTGGTG
CAGAGAGAAAAAAGAGCAGTGGGAATAGGAGCTTTGTTCCTTGGGTTCTTGGGAGCAGCAGGAAGCACTA
TGGGCGCAGCGTCAATGACGCTGACGGTACAGGCCAGACAATTATTGTCTGGTATAGTGCAGCAGCAGAA
CAATTTGCTGAGGGCTATTGAGGCGCAACAGCATCTGTTGCAACTCACAGTCTGGGGCATCAAGCAGCTC
CAGGCAAGAATCCTGGCTGTGGAAAGATACCTAAAGGATCAACAGCTCCTGGGGATTTGGGGTTGCTCTG
GAAAACTCATTTGCACCACTGCTGTGCCTTGGAATGCTAGTTGGAGTAATAAATCTCTGGAACAGATTTG
GAATCACACGACCTGGATGGAGTGGGACAGAGAAATTAACAATTACACAAGCTTAATACACTCCTTAATT
GAAGAATCGCAAAACCAGCAAGAAAAGAATGAACAAGAATTATTGGAATTAGATAAATGGGCAAGTTTGT
GGAATTGGTTTAACATAACAAATTGGCTGTGGTATATAAAATTATTCATAATGATAGTAGGAGGCTTGGT
AGGTTTAAGAATAGTTTTTGCTGTACTTTCTATAGTGAATAGAGTTAGGCAGGGATATTCACCATTATCG
TTTCAGACCCACCTCCCAACCCCGAGGGGACCCATGCATTGCATCTCAATTAGTCAGCAACCAGGTGTGG
AAAGTCCCCAGGCTCCCCAGCAGGCAGAAGTATGCAAAGCATGCGTCTCAATTAGTCAGCAACCATAGTC
CCGCCCCTAACTCCGCCCATCCCGCCCCTAACTCCGCCCAGTTCCGCCCATTCTCCGCCCCATGGCTGAC
TAATTTTTTTTATTTATGCAGAGGCCGAGGCCGCCTCGGCCTCTGAGCTATTCCAGAAGTAGTGAGGAGG
CTTTTTTGGAGGCCTAGGCTTTTGCAAAAAGCTTTCTAGAGGTACCACCGGAGCTTACCATGACCGAGTA
CAAGCCCACGGTGCGCCTCGCCACCCGCGACGACGTCCCCAGGGCCGTACGCACCCTCGCCGCCGCGTTC
GCCGACTACCCCGCCACGCGCCACACCGTCGATCCGGACCGCCACATCGAGCGGGTCACCGAGCTGCAAG
AACTCTTCCTCACGCGCGTCGGGCTCGACATCGGCAAGGTGTGGGTCGCGGACGACGGCGCCGCCGTGGC
GGTCTGGACCACGCCGGAGAGCGTCGAAGCGGGGGCGGTGTTCGCCGAGATCGGCCCGCGCATGGCCGAG
TTGAGCGGTTCCCGGCTGGCCGCGCAGCAACAGATGGAAGGCCTCCTGGCGCCGCACCGGCCCAAGGAGC
CCGCGTGGTTCCTGGCCACCGTCGGCGTCTCGCCCGACCACCAGGGCAAGGGTCTGGGCAGCGCCGTCGT
GCTCCCCGGAGTGGAGGCGGCCGAGCGCGCCGGGGTGCCCGCCTTCCTGGAGACCTCCGCGCCCCGCAAC
CTCCCCTTCTACGAGCGGCTCGGCTTCACCGTCACCGCCGACGTCGAGGTGCCCGAAGGACCGCGCACCT
GGTGCATGACCCGCAAGCCCGGTGCCAGTTAACGAATTCTAGATCTTGAGACAAATGGCAGTATTCATCC
ACAATTTTAAAAGAAAAGGGGGGATTGGGGGGTACAGTGCAGGGGAAAGAATAGTAGACATAATAGCAAC
AGACATACAAACTAAAGAATTACAAAAACAAATTACAAAAATTCAAAATTTTCGGGTTTATTACAGGGAC
AGCAGAGATCCACTTTGGCGCCGGCTCGAGGCCTGCAGGTGCAAAGATGGATAAAGTTTTAAACAGAGAG
GAATCTTTGCAGCTAATGGACCTTCTAGGTCTTGAAAGGAGTGGGAATTGGCTCCGGTGCCCGTCAGTGG
GCAGAGCGCACATCGCCCACAGTCCCCGAGAAGTTGGGGGGAGGGGTCGGCAATTGAACCGGTGCCTAGA
GAAGGTGGCGCGGGGTAAACTGGGAAAGTGATGTCGTGTACTGGCTCCGCCTTTTTCCCGAGGGTGGGGG
AGAACCGTATATAAGTGCAGTAGTCGCCGTGAACGTTCTTTTTCGCAACGGGTTTGCCGCCAGAACACAG
GTAAGTGCCGTGTGTGGTTCCCGCGGGCCTGGCCTCTTTACGGGTTATGGCCCTTGCGTGCCTTGAATTA
CTTCCACCTGGCTGCAGTACGTGATTCTTGATCCCGAGCTTCGGGTTGGAAGTGGGTGGGAGAGTTCGAG
GCCTTGCGCTTAAGGAGCCCCTTCGCCTCGTGCTTGAGTTGAGGCCTGGCCTGGGCGCTGGGGCCGCCGC
GTGCGAATCTGGTGGCACCTTCGCGCCTGTCTCGCTGCTTTCGATAAGTCTCTAGCCATTTAAAATTTTT
GATGACCTGCTGCGACGCTTTTTTTCTGGCAAGATAGTCTTGTAAATGCGGGCCAAGATCTGCACACTGG
TATTTCGGTTTTTGGGGCCGCGGGCGGCGACGGGGCCCGTGCGTCCCAGCGCACATGTTCGGCGAGGCGG
GGCCTGCGAGCGCGGCCACCGAGAATCGGACGGGGGTAGTCTCAAGCTGGCCGGCCTGCTCTGGTGCCTG
GCCTCGCGCCGCCGTGTATCGCCCCGCCCTGGGCGGCAAGGCTGGCCCGGTCGGCACCAGTTGCGTGAGC
GGAAAGATGGCCGCTTCCCGGCCCTGCTGCAGGGAGCTCAAAATGGAGGACGCGGCGCTCGGGAGAGCGG
GCGGGTGAGTCACCCACACAAAGGAAAAGGGCCTTTCCGTCCTCAGCCGTCGCTTCATGTGACTCCACGG
AGTACCGGGCGCCGTCCAGGCACCTCGATTAGTTCTCGAGCTTTTGGAGTACGTCGTCTTTAGGTTGGGG
GGAGGGGTTTTATGCGATGGAGTTTCCCCACACTGAGTGGGTGGAGACTGAAGTTAGGCCAGCTTGGCAC
TTGATGTAATTCTCCTTGGAATTTGCCCTTTTTGAGTTTGGATCTTGGTTCATTCTCAAGCCTCAGACAG
TGGTTCAAAGTTTTTTTCTTCCATTTCAGGTGTCGTGAGGCTAGCATCGATTGATCAACAAGTTTGTACA
AAAAAGTTGGCACCATGAGCTCCTTCGACCTGCCGGCGCCCTCCCCACCTCGCTGCAGCCCCCAGTTCCC
CAGCATCGGCCAGGAGCCCCCCGAGATGAACCTCTACTATGAGAACTTCTTCCACCCACAGGGCGTGCCC
AGCCCTCAGCGGCCCTCCTTCGAGGGGGGCGGCGAGTATGGGGCCACCCCCAACCCCTACCTCTGGTTCA
ACGGGCCCACCATGACCCCGCCACCCTACCTGCCCGGCCCCAACGCCAGCCCCTTCCTGCCCCAGGCCTA
TGGAGTGCAGAGGCCGCTGCTGCCCAGCGTGTCGGGGCTTGGGGGGAGCGACCTGGGCTGGCTGCCCATC
CCCTCGCAGGAGGAGCTGATGAAGCTGGTGCGGCCACCCTATTCCTACTCGGCTCTCATCGCCATGGCCA
TCCACGGGGCACCCGACAAGCGCCTCACTCTCAGCCAGATCTACCAGTACGTGGCCGACAACTTCCCCTT
CTACAACAAGAGCAAGGCCGGCTGGCAGAACTCCATCCGCCACAACCTGTCGCTCAACGACTGCTTCAAG
AAGGTGCCCCGCGACGAGGACGACCCGGCCTATGTGAGCGGGGGGAGCCCCACGAGCCACCCCTTGGTCA
CACCAGGACTGAGCCCTGAGCCCAGTGACAAGACGGGGCAGAACTCACTGACCTTCAACTCCTTCTCCCC
GCTCACCAACCTCAGCAACCACAGCGGTGGGGGTGACTGGGCGAACCCCATGCCCACCAACATGCTCAGC
TACGGAGGATCTGTGCTCAGCCAATTCAGCCCTCACTTCTACAACAGTGTCAACACCAGTGGTGTCCTCT
ACCCCAGGGAGGGCACCGAGGTCTTGCCAACTTTCTTGTACAAAGTGGTTGATATCGGTAAGCCTATCCC
TAACCCTCTCCTCGGTCTCGATTCTACGTAGTAATGAACTAGTCCGTAACTTGAAAGTATTTCGATTTCT
TGGCTTTATATATCTTGTGGAAAGGACGAGTGACCTCACTATACTGCGGCAATACGCGTTAAGTCGACAA
TCAACCTCTGGATTACAAAATTTGTGAAAGATTGACTGGTATTCTTAACTATGTTGCTCCTTTTACGCTA
TGTGGATACGCTGCTTTAATGCCTTTGTATCATGCTATTGCTTCCCGTATGGCTTTCATTTTCTCCTCCT
TGTATAAATCCTGGTTGCTGTCTCTTTATGAGGAGTTGTGGCCCGTTGTCAGGCAACGTGGCGTGGTGTG
CACTGTGTTTGCTGACGCAACCCCCACTGGTTGGGGCATTGCCACCACCTGTCAGCTCCTTTCCGGGACT
TTCGCTTTCCCCCTCCCTATTGCCACGGCGGAACTCATCGCCGCCTGCCTTGCCCGCTGCTGGACAGGGG
CTCGGCTGTTGGGCACTGACAATTCCGTGGTGTTGTCGGGGAAATCATCGTCCTTTCCTTGGCTGCTCGC
CTGTGTTGCCACCTGGATTCTGCGCGGGACGTCCTTCTGCTACGTCCCTTCGGCCCTCAATCCAGCGGAC
CTTCCTTCCCGCGGCCTGCTGCCGGCTCTGCGGCCTCTTCCGCGTCTTCGCCTTCGCCCTCAGACGAGTC
GGATCTCCCTTTGGGCCGCCTCCCCGCGTCGACTTTAAGACCAATGACTTACAAGGCAGCTGTAGATCTT
AGCCACTTTTTAAAAGAAAAGGGGGGACTGGAAGGGCTAATTCACTCCCAACGAAGACAAGATCTGCTTT
TTGCTTGTACTGGGTCTCTCTGGTTAGACCAGATCTGAGCCTGGGAGCTCTCTGGCTAACTAGGGAACCC
ACTGCTTAAGCCTCAATAAAGCTTGCCTTGAGTGCTTCAAGTAGTGTGTGCCCGTCTGTTGTGTGACTCT
GGTAACTAGAGATCCCTCAGACCCTTTTAGTCAGTGTGGAAAATCTCTAGCAGTACGTATAGTAGTTCAT
GTCATCTTATTATTCAGTATTTATAACTTGCAAAGAAATGAATATCAGAGAGTGAGAGGAACTTGTTTAT
TGCAGCTTATAATGGTTACAAATAAAGCAATAGCATCACAAATTTCACAAATAAAGCATTTTTTTCACTG
CATTCTAGTTGTGGTTTGTCCAAACTCATCAATGTATCTTATCATGTCTGGCTCTAGCTATCCCGCCCCT
AACTCCGCCCATCCCGCCCCTAACTCCGCCCAGTTCCGCCCATTCTCCGCCCCATGGCTGACTAATTTTT
TTTATTTATGCAGAGGCCGAGGCCGCCTCGGCCTCTGAGCTATTCCAGAAGTAGTGAGGAGGCTTTTTTG
GAGGCCTAGGGACGTACCCAATTCGCCCTATAGTGAGTCGTATTACGCGCGCTCACTGGCCGTCGTTTTA
CAACGTCGTGACTGGGAAAACCCTGGCGTTACCCAACTTAATCGCCTTGCAGCACATCCCCCTTTCGCCA
GCTGGCGTAATAGCGAAGAGGCCCGCACCGATCGCCCTTCCCAACAGTTGCGCAGCCTGAATGGCGAATG
GG
[124 nt withheld, positions 6653-6776]
C
[91 nt withheld, positions 6778-6868]
A
[49 nt withheld, positions 6870-6918]
CCTTTGACGTTGGAGTCCACGTTCTTT
[37 nt withheld, positions 6946-6982]
ACCCTATCTCGGTCTATTCTTTTGATTTATAAGGGATTTTGCCGATTTCGGCCTATTGGTTAAAAAATGA
GCTGATTTAACAAAAATTTAACGCGAATTTTAACAAAATATTAACGCTTACAATTTAGGTGGCACTTTTC
GGGGAAATGTGCGCGGAACCCCTATTTGTTTATTTTTCTAAATACATTCAAATATGTATCCGCTCATGAG
ACAATAACCCTGATAAATGCTTCAATAATATTGAAAAAGGAAGAGTATGAGTATTCAACATTTCCGTGTC
GCCCTTATTCCCTTTTTTGCGGCATTTTGCCTTCCTGTTTTTGCTCACCCAGAAACGCTGGTGAAAGTAA
AAGATGCTGAAGATCAGTTGGGTGCACGAGTGGGTTACATCGAACTGGATCTCAACAGCGGTAAGATCCT
TGAGAGTTTTCGCCCCGAAGAACGTTTTCCAATGATGAGCACTTTTAAAGTTCTGCTATGTGGCGCGGTA
TTATCCCGTATTGACGCCGGGCAAGAGCAACTCGGTCGCCGCATACACTATTCTCAGAATGACTTGGTTG
AGTACTCACCAGTCACAGAAAAGCATCTTACGGATGGCATGACAGTAAGAGAATTATGCAGTGCTGCCAT
AACCATGAGTGATAACACTGCGGCCAACTTACTTCTGACAACGATCGGAGGACCGAAGGAGCTAACCGCT
TTTTTGCACAACATGGGGGATCATGTAACTCGCCTTGATCGTTGGGAACCGGAGCTGAATGAAGCCATAC
CAAACGACGAGCGTGACACCACGATGCCTGTAGCAATGGCAACAACGTTGCGCAAACTATTAACTGGCGA
ACTACTTACTCTAGCTTCCCGGCAACAATTAATAGACTGGATGGAGGCGGATAAAGTTGCAGGACCACTT
CTGCGCTCGGCCCTTCCGGCTGGCTGGTTTATTGCTGATAAATCTGGAGCCGGTGAGCGTGGGTCTCGCG
GTATCATTGCAGCACTGGGGCCAGATGGTAAGCCCTCCCGTATCGTAGTTATCTACACGACGGGGAGTCA
GGCAACTATGGATGAACGAAATAGACAGATCGCTGAGATAGGTGCCTCACTGATTAAGCATTGGTAACTG
TCAGACCAAGTTTACTCATATATACTTTAGATTGATTTAAAACTTCATTTTTAATTTAAAAGGATCTAGG
TGAAGATCCTTTTTGATAATCTCATGACCAAAATCCCTTAACGTGAGTTTTCGTTCCACTGAGCGTCAGA
CCCCGTAGAAAAGATCAAAGGATCTTCTTGAGATCCTTTTTTTCTGCGCGTAATCTGCTGCTTGCAAACA
AAAAAACCACCGCTACCAGCGGTGGTTTGTTTGCCGGATCAAGAGCTACCAACTCTTTTTCCGAAGGTAA
CTGGCTTCAGCAGAGCGCAGATACCAAATACTGTTCTTCTAGTGTAGCCGTAGTTAGGCCACCACTTCAA
GAACTCTGTAGCACCGCCTACATACCTCGCTCTGCTAATCCTGTTACCAGTGGCTGCTGCCAGTGGCGAT
AAGTCGTGTCTTACCGGGTTGGACTCAAGACGATAGTTACCGGATAAGGCGCAGCGGTCGGGCTGAACGG
GGGGTTCGTGCACACAGCCCAGCTTGGAGCGAACGACCTACACCGAACTGAGATACCTACAGCGTGAGCT
ATGAGAAAGCGCCACGCTTCCCGAAGGGAGAAAGGCGGACAGGTATCCGGTAAGCGGCAGGGTCGGAACA
GGAGAGCGCACGAGGGAGCTTCCAGGGGGAAACGCCTGGTATCTTTATAGTCCTGTCGGGTTTCGCCACC
TCTGACTTGAGCGTCGATTTTTGTGATGCTCGTCAGGGGGGCGGAGCCTATGGAAAAACGCCAGCAACGC
GGCCTTTTTACGGTTCCTGGCCTTTTGCTGGCCTTTTGCTCACATGTTCTTTCCTGCGTTATCCCCTGAT
TCTGTGGATAACCGTATTACCGCCTTTGAGTGAGCTGATACCGCTCGCCGCAGCCGAACGACCGAGCGCA
GCGAGTCAGTGAGCGAGGAAGCGGAAGAGCGCCCAATACGCAAACCGCCTCTCCCCGCGCGTTGGCCGAT
TCATTAATGCAGCTGGCACGACAGGTTTCCCGACTGGAAAGCGGGCAGTGAGCGCAACGCAATTAATGTG
AGTTAGCTCACTCATTAGGCACCCCAGGCTTTACACTTTATGCTTCCGGCTCGTATGTTGTGTGGAATTG
TGAGCGGATAACAATTTCACACAGGAAACAGCTATGACCATGATTACGCCAAGCGCGCAATTAACCCTCA
CTAAAGGGAACAAAAGCTGGAGCTGCAAGC
Features (pLannotate 1.2.2; 34 found; start..end, strand, type, name):
      5..231     +  promoter       RSV promoter: Rous sarcoma virus enhancer/promoter
    232..412     +  LTR            5' LTR (truncated): truncated 5' long terminal repeat (LTR) from HIV-1
    459..584     +  misc_feature   HIV-1 Ψ: packaging signal of human immunodeficiency virus type 1
    568..931     +  CDS            HIV-1 gag (fragment): gag protein from human immunodeficiency virus 1; gag
   1077..1310    +  misc_feature   RRE: The Rev response element (RRE) of HIV-1 allows for Rev-dependent mRNA export from the nucleus to the cytoplasm.
   1687..1713    +  CDS            Rev (fragment): human immunodeficiency virus 1 (HIV-1) Rev protein; rev; enhances nuclear export of unspliced and incompletely spliced viral mRNAs
   1720..1743    +  promoter       SV40 promoter (fragment): SV40 early promoter
   1744..1815    +  promoter       SV40 promoter (fragment): SV40 enhancer and early promoter
   1839..1974    +  rep_origin     SV40 ori: SV40 origin of replication
   2020..2616    +  CDS            PuroR (fragment): puromycin N-acetyltransferase; pac from Streptomyces; confers resistance to puromycin
   2665..2782    +  misc_feature   cPPT/CTS: central polypurine tract and central termination sequence of HIV-1
   2847..2913    +  CDS            small t antigen (fragment): SV40 (simian virus 40) small t antigen
   2920..4098    +  promoter       EF-1α promoter: strong constitutive promoter for human elongation factor EF-1α
   4119..4136    +  protein_bind   attB1 (fragment): mutant version of attB; core recombination site for the Gateway® BP reaction BP Clonase™
   4145..4993    +  CDS            FOXI1 (fragment): FOXI1_HUMAN - Also known as FKHL10, FREAC6. Experimental evidence at protein level: Swiss-Prot protein existence level 1. Transcriptional activator required for the development of normal hearing, sense of balance and kidney function. Required for the expression of SLC26A4/PDS, JAG1 and COCH in a subset of epithelial cells and the development of the endolymphatic system in the inner ear. Also required for the expression of SLC4A1/AE1, SLC4A9/AE4, ATP6V1B1 and the differentiation of intercalated cells in the epithelium of distal renal tubules (By similarity). From Homo sapiens (Human).
   5001..5018    -  protein_bind   attB2 (fragment): mutant version of attB; core recombination site for the Gateway® BP reaction BP Clonase™
   5027..5068    +  CDS            V5 tag: epitope tag from simian virus 5
   5084..5137    +  promoter       U6 promoter (fragment): RNA polymerase III promoter for human U6 snRNA
   5179..5767    +  misc_feature   WPRE: woodchuck hepatitis virus posttranscriptional regulatory element
   5818..5837    +  misc_feature   cPPT/CTS (fragment): central polypurine tract and central termination sequence of HIV-1
   5839..6072    +  LTR            3' LTR (ΔU3): self-inactivating 3' long terminal repeat (LTR) from HIV-1
   6150..6271    +  polyA_signal   SV40 poly(A) signal: SV40 polyadenylation signal
   6311..6446    +  rep_origin     SV40 ori: SV40 origin of replication
   6467..6485    -  promoter       T7 promoter: promoter for bacteriophage T7 RNA polymerase
   6493..6648    +  CDS            lacZα (fragment): LacZα fragment of β-galactosidase; lacZ fragment
   6653..7081    +  rep_origin     f1 ori (sequence partly withheld): f1 bacteriophage origin of replication; arrow indicates direction of (+) strand synthesis
   7134..7238    +  promoter       AmpR promoter: bla
   7239..8099    +  CDS            AmpR: β-lactamase; bla; confers resistance to ampicillin, carbenicillin, and related antibiotics
   8270..8858    +  rep_origin     ori: high-copy-number ColE1/pMB1/pBR322/pUC origin of replication
   9041..9133    +  CDS            lacI (fragment): lac repressor; lacI; The lac repressor binds to the lac operator to inhibit transcription in E. coli. This inhibition can be relieved by adding lactose or isopropyl-β-D-thiogalactopyranoside (IPTG).
   9146..9167    +  protein_bind   CAP binding site: CAP binding activates transcription in the presence of cAMP. E. coli catabolite activator protein
   9182..9212    +  promoter       lac promoter: promoter for the E. coli lac operon
   9220..9236    +  protein_bind   lac operator: The lac repressor binds to the lac operator to inhibit transcription in E. coli. This inhibition can be relieved by adding lactose or isopropyl-β-D-thiogalactopyranoside (IPTG). lac repressor encoded by lacI
   9281..9299    +  promoter       T3 promoter: promoter for bacteriophage T3 RNA polymerase
