[The description below was written by a language model from this plasmid's Addgene catalogue record and pLannotate feature annotations shown in this document.]
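Description:
TFORF3439 is a lentiviral mammalian expression plasmid built on the pLX_TRC317 backbone from the Broad Institute Genetic Perturbation Platform. It carries the human transcription factor FOXI1 as one member of a barcoded transcription factor ORF collection. In bacteria it is maintained through a high-copy ColE1/pUC-type origin and selected with ampicillin via the β-lactamase gene. An f1 origin and remnants of a lac/lacZα cloning region with T7 and T3 promoters are also present in the backbone. The depositor notes that the plasmid can recombine, which is a known tendency of LTR-containing vectors.

The viral portion follows a third-generation, self-inactivating design. An RSV promoter drives a truncated HIV-1 5' LTR, followed by the Ψ packaging signal with a gag fragment, the RRE for Rev-dependent nuclear export, a cPPT/CTS element, a WPRE to enhance transcript expression, and a ΔU3 3' LTR. An SV40 poly(A) signal lies downstream. Inside the transfer cassette, an SV40 promoter drives the puromycin N-acetyltransferase gene for selection of transduced cells. The EF-1α promoter separately drives the FOXI1 ORF. The ORF was inserted by Gateway cloning and is flanked by attB1 and attB2 sites, with a C-terminal V5 epitope tag for detection.

According to the record, each construct in the collection also carries a unique 24-bp barcode. The barcode is not annotated in the feature table, so its position is not stated. The barcodes allow individual transcription factors to be identified in pooled overexpression screens, such as those probing directed differentiation.
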