Addgene plasmid #144915: TFORF3439
Purpose: Lentiviral vector for overexpressing transcription factor ORFs with unique 24-bp barcodes. Barcodes facilitate identification of transcription factors in pooled screens.
Depositing lab: Feng Zhang. Depositing organization: Broad Institute. Publication: A transcription factor atlas of directed differentiation. Joung J, Ma S, Tay T, Geiger-Schuller KR, Kirchgatterer PC, Verdine VK, Guo B, Arias-Garcia MA, Allen WE, Singh A, Kuksenko O, Abudayyeh OO, Gootenberg JS, Fu Z, Macrae RK, Buenrostro JD, Regev A, Zhang F. Cell. 2023 Jan 5;186(1):209-229.e26. doi: 10.1016/j.cell.2022.11.026. PubMed 36608654.
Backbone
  Vector backbone: pLX_TRC317
  Backbone manufacturer: Broad Institute Genetic Perturbation Platform
  Backbone size w/o insert (bp): 8264
  Vector type: Mammalian Expression, Lentiviral
  Selectable markers: Puromycin
Growth in bacteria
  Bacterial resistance: Ampicillin, 100 μg/mL
  Growth temperature: 37°C
  Growth strain: NEB Stable
  Copy number: High Copy
Gene/Insert
  Gene/Insert name: FOXI1
  Species: H. sapiens (human)
  Insert size (bp): 1058
  Entrez Gene: FOXI1 (a.k.a. FKH10, FKHL10, FREAC-6, FREAC6, HFH-3, HFH3)
  Promoter: EF1a
  Tag / fusion protein: V5 (C terminal on insert)
  Cloning method: Gateway Cloning
  Sequencing primers: 5′ GGGTGGAGACTGAAGTTAGGCCAG; 3′ CACATAGCGTAAAAGGAGCAACATAG
Resource information
  A portion of this plasmid was derived from a plasmid made by: Broad Institute Genetic Perturbation Platform
Terms and licenses: Academic/Nonprofit Terms; Industry Terms: Not Available to Industry
Depositor comments: NM_144769.2 Please test multiple small colonies in case of plasmid recombination. To make this collection available in a timely manner, a portion of this collection was not fully sequenced by Addgene. If an Addgene verified full plasmid sequence is not available, please contact us prior to placing an order to request the full sequence.
How to cite: TFORF3439 was a gift from Feng Zhang (Addgene plasmid # 144915 ; http://n2t.net/addgene:144915 ; RRID:Addgene_144915)
