>Addgene plasmid #144915 | TFORF3439 | depositor partial sequence | sequence record 286860 | Insert
ATCGATTGATCAACAAGTTTGTACAAAAAAGTTGGCACCATGAGCTCCTTCGACCTGCCGGCGCCCTCCC
CACCTCGCTGCAGCCCCCAGTTCCCCAGCATCGGCCAGGAGCCCCCCGAGATGAACCTCTACTATGAGAA
CTTCTTCCACCCACAGGGCGTGCCCAGCCCTCAGCGGCCCTCCTTCGAGGGGGGCGGCGAGTATGGGGCC
ACCCCCAACCCCTACCTCTGGTTCAACGGGCCCACCATGACCCCGCCACCCTACCTGCCCGGCCCCAACG
CCAGCCCCTTCCTGCCCCAGGCCTATGGAGTGCAGAGGCCGCTGCTGCCCAGCGTGTCGGGGCTTGGGGG
GAGCGACCTGGGCTGGCTGCCCATCCCCTCGCAGGAGGAGCTGATGAAGCTGGTGCGGCCACCCTATTCC
TACTCGGCTCTCATCGCCATGGCCATCCACGGGGCACCCGACAAGCGCCTCACTCTCAGCCAGATCTACC
AGTACGTGGCCGACAACTTCCCCTTCTACAACAAGAGCAAGGCCGGCTGGCAGAACTCCATCCGCCACAA
CCTGTCGCTCAACGACTGCTTCAAGAAGGTGCCCCGCGACGAGGACGACCCGGCCTATGTGAGCGGGGGG
AGCCCCACGAGCCACCCCTTGGTCACACCAGGACTGAGCCCTGAGCCCAGTGACAAGACGGGGCAGAACT
CACTGACCTTCAACTCCTTCTCCCCGCTCACCAACCTCAGCAACCACAGCGGTGGGGGTGACTGGGCGAA
CCCCATGCCCACCAACATGCTCAGCTACGGAGGATCTGTGCTCAGCCAATTCAGCCCTCACTTCTACAAC
AGTGTCAACACCAGTGGTGTCCTCTACCCCAGGGAGGGCACCGAGGTCTTGCCAACTTTCTTGTACAAAG
TGGTTGATATCGGTAAGCCTATCCCTAACCCTCTCCTCGGTCTCGATTCTACGTAGTAATGAACTAGTCC
GTAACTTGAAAGTATTTCGATTTCTTGGCTTTATATATCTTGTGGAAAGGACGAGTGACCTCACTATACT
GCGGCAAT
