>Addgene plasmid #144915 | TFORF3439 | depositor partial sequence | sequence record 286861 | Barcode
GTGACCTCACTATACTGCGGCAAT
